Addgene plasmid #73532: pX458-sgRNA_Ago2_4
Purpose: Expresses SpCas9, GFP, and sgRNA targeting Ago2
Depositing lab: Constance Ciaudo. Depositing organization: ETH Zurich (Swiss Federal Institute of Technology). Publication: Argonaute 2 Is Required for Extra-embryonic Endoderm Differentiation of Mouse Embryonic Stem Cells. Ngondo RP, Cirera-Salinas D, Yu J, Wischnewski H, Bodak M, Vandormael-Pournin S, Geiselmann A, Wettstein R, Luitz J, Cohen-Tannoudji M, Ciaudo C. Stem Cell Reports. 2018 Jan 24. pii: S2213-6711(17)30571-4. doi: 10.1016/j.stemcr.2017.12.023. PubMed 29396181.
Backbone
  Vector backbone: pSpCas9(BB)-2A-GFP (PX458)
  Backbone manufacturer: Feng Zhang (Addgene plasmid # 48138)
  Backbone size w/o insert (bp): 9300
  Vector type: Mammalian Expression, CRISPR
Growth in bacteria
  Bacterial resistance: Ampicillin, 100 μg/mL
  Growth temperature: 37°C
  Growth strain: DH5alpha
  Copy number: High Copy
Gene/Insert
  Gene/Insert name: AGO2
  gRNA/shRNA sequence: AGGTTTACCCGACGCGGCCG
  Species: M. musculus (mouse)
  Insert size (bp): 20
  Promoter: hU6
  Cloning method: Restriction Enzyme; 5′ cloning site BbsI (destroyed during cloning); 3′ cloning site BbsI (destroyed during cloning)
  Sequencing primers: 5′ TTTATGGCGAGGCGGCGG
Terms and licenses: Academic/Nonprofit Terms; Industry Terms: Not Available to Industry
How to cite: pX458-sgRNA_Ago2_4 was a gift from Constance Ciaudo (Addgene plasmid # 73532 ; http://n2t.net/addgene:73532 ; RRID:Addgene_73532)
