[The description below was written by a language model from this plasmid's Addgene catalogue record and pLannotate feature annotations shown in this document.]
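Description:
pX458-sgRNA_Ago2_4 is an all-in-one mammalian CRISPR expression plasmid built on the pSpCas9(BB)-2A-GFP (PX458) backbone. It carries a 20-nt guide directed against mouse Ago2 (Argonaute 2). The guide was inserted between the backbone's two BbsI sites, which were destroyed in the process, so that it sits directly downstream of the human U6 RNA polymerase III promoter and upstream of the Streptococcus pyogenes gRNA scaffold. Transcription from U6 therefore yields a complete single guide RNA. The annotation also picks up a second, partial scaffold fragment just after the full one.

A separate Pol II cassette expresses the nuclease. It uses a CMV enhancer, the chicken β-actin promoter and a hybrid CBA/MVM intron to drive the SpCas9 coding sequence, which the annotation tool splits into N- and C-terminal portions although they are contiguous. Cas9 is followed by a nucleoplasmin bipartite nuclear localization signal and then EGFP, and the transcript ends at a bovine growth hormone poly(A) signal. As the backbone name indicates, Cas9 and GFP are joined by a 2A peptide, although this element is not separately annotated in the feature table. Green fluorescence consequently marks cells that are producing the nuclease, which allows transfected cells to be identified or sorted.

A single AAV2 ITR lies after the poly(A) signal, but one repeat alone does not make the plasmid a packageable AAV vector. In bacteria the plasmid is maintained at high copy from a ColE1/pUC-type origin with ampicillin selection (β-lactamase), and it also carries an M13/f1-type phage origin. The associated publication concerns the role of Argonaute 2 in mouse embryonic stem cell differentiation, consistent with use of this construct to disrupt Ago2 in such cells.
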