Features (pLannotate 1.2.2; 19 found; start..end, strand, type, name):
      1..241     +  promoter       U6 promoter: RNA polymerase III promoter for human U6 snRNA
    271..346     +  misc_RNA       gRNA scaffold: guide RNA scaffold for the Streptococcus pyogenes CRISPR/Cas9 system
    353..396     +  misc_RNA       gRNA scaffold (fragment): guide RNA scaffold for the Streptococcus pyogenes CRISPR/Cas9 system
    443..728     +  enhancer       CMV enhancer: human cytomegalovirus immediate early enhancer; contains an 18-bp deletion relative to the standard CMV enhancer
    730..1007    +  promoter       chicken β-actin promoter: No description available
   1008..1236    +  intron         hybrid intron: hybrid between chicken β-actin (CBA) and minute virus of mice (MMV) introns (Gray et al., 2011)
   1374..2975    +  CDS            Cas9(N): N-terminal portion of Streptococcus pyogenes Cas9 (Zetsche et al., 2015)
   2976..5474    +  CDS            Cas9(C): C-terminal portion of Streptococcus pyogenes Cas9 (Zetsche et al., 2015)
   5475..5522    +  CDS            nucleoplasmin NLS: bipartite nuclear localization signal from nucleoplasmin
   5592..6305    +  CDS            EGFP: EGFP is a basic (constitutively fluorescent) green fluorescent protein published in 1996, derived from Aequorea victoria. It is reported to be a rapidly-maturing weak dimer with moderate acid sensitivity.
   6339..6450    +  polyA_signal   bGH poly(A) signal: bovine growth hormone polyadenylation signal
   6555..6695    +  repeat_region  AAV2 ITR: inverted terminal repeat of adeno-associated virus serotype 2 inverted
   6700..6751    -  misc_feature   bom (fragment): basis of mobility region from pBR322
   6770..7150    +  rep_origin     M13 ori (sequence partly withheld): M13 bacteriophage origin of replication; arrow indicates direction of (+) strand synthesis
   7226..7275    -  misc_feature   bom (fragment): basis of mobility region from pBR322
   7377..7412    -  CDS            rop (fragment): Rop protein, which maintains plasmids at low copy number; rop
   7507..7611    +  promoter       AmpR promoter: bla
   7612..8472    +  CDS            AmpR: β-lactamase; bla; confers resistance to ampicillin, carbenicillin, and related antibiotics
   8643..9231    +  rep_origin     ori: high-copy-number ColE1/pMB1/pBR322/pUC origin of replication
>Addgene plasmid #73532 | pX458-sgRNA_Ago2_4 | addgene full sequence | sequence record 139772 | Addgene assembled full sequence
GAGGGCCTATTTCCCATGATTCCTTCATATTTGCATATACGATACAAGGCTGTTAGAGAGATAATTGGAA
TTAATTTGACTGTAAACACAAAGATATTAGTACAAAATACGTGACGTAGAAAGTAATAATTTCTTGGGTA
GTTTGCAGTTTTAAAATTATGTTTTAAAATGGACTATCATATGCTTACCGTAACTTGAAAGTATTTCGAT
TTCTTGGCTTTATATATCTTGTGGAAAGGACGAAACACCGAGGTTTACCCGACGCGGCCGGTTTTAGAGC
TAGAAATAGCAAGTTAAAATAAGGCTAGTCCGTTATCAACTTGAAAAAGTGGCACCGAGTCGGTGCTTTT
TTGTTTTAGAGCTAGAAATAGCAAGTTAAAATAAGGCTAGTCCGTTTTTAGCGCGTGCGCCAATTCTGCA
GACAAATGGCTCTAGAGGTACCCGTTACATAACTTACGGTAAATGGCCCGCCTGGCTGACCGCCCAACGA
CCCCCGCCCATTGACGTCAATAGTAACGCCAATAGGGACTTTCCATTGACGTCAATGGGTGGAGTATTTA
CGGTAAACTGCCCACTTGGCAGTACATCAAGTGTATCATATGCCAAGTACGCCCCCTATTGACGTCAATG
ACGGTAAATGGCCCGCCTGGCATTGTGCCCAGTACATGACCTTATGGGACTTTCCTACTTGGCAGTACAT
CTACGTATTAGTCATCGCTATTACCATGGTCGAGGTGAGCCCCACGTTCTGCTTCACTCTCCCCATCTCC
CCCCCCTCCCCACCCCCAATTTTGTATTTATTTATTTTTTAATTATTTTGTGCAGCGATGGGGGCGGGGG
GGGGGGGGGGGCGCGCGCCAGGCGGGGCGGGGCGGGGCGAGGGGCGGGGCGGGGCGAGGCGGAGAGGTGC
GGCGGCAGCCAATCAGAGCGGCGCGCTCCGAAAGTTTCCTTTTATGGCGAGGCGGCGGCGGCGGCGGCCC
TATAAAAAGCGAAGCGCGCGGCGGGCGGGAGTCGCTGCGACGCTGCCTTCGCCCCGTGCCCCGCTCCGCC
GCCGCCTCGCGCCGCCCGCCCCGGCTCTGACTGACCGCGTTACTCCCACAGGTGAGCGGGCGGGACGGCC
CTTCTCCTCCGGGCTGTAATTAGCTGAGCAAGAGGTAAGGGTTTAAGGGATGGTTGGTTGGTGGGGTATT
AATGTTTAATTACCTGGAGCACCTGCCTGAAATCACTTTTTTTCAGGTTGGACCGGTGCCACCATGGACT
ATAAGGACCACGACGGAGACTACAAGGATCATGATATTGATTACAAAGACGATGACGATAAGATGGCCCC
AAAGAAGAAGCGGAAGGTCGGTATCCACGGAGTCCCAGCAGCCGACAAGAAGTACAGCATCGGCCTGGAC
ATCGGCACCAACTCTGTGGGCTGGGCCGTGATCACCGACGAGTACAAGGTGCCCAGCAAGAAATTCAAGG
TGCTGGGCAACACCGACCGGCACAGCATCAAGAAGAACCTGATCGGAGCCCTGCTGTTCGACAGCGGCGA
AACAGCCGAGGCCACCCGGCTGAAGAGAACCGCCAGAAGAAGATACACCAGACGGAAGAACCGGATCTGC
TATCTGCAAGAGATCTTCAGCAACGAGATGGCCAAGGTGGACGACAGCTTCTTCCACAGACTGGAAGAGT
CCTTCCTGGTGGAAGAGGATAAGAAGCACGAGCGGCACCCCATCTTCGGCAACATCGTGGACGAGGTGGC
CTACCACGAGAAGTACCCCACCATCTACCACCTGAGAAAGAAACTGGTGGACAGCACCGACAAGGCCGAC
CTGCGGCTGATCTATCTGGCCCTGGCCCACATGATCAAGTTCCGGGGCCACTTCCTGATCGAGGGCGACC
TGAACCCCGACAACAGCGACGTGGACAAGCTGTTCATCCAGCTGGTGCAGACCTACAACCAGCTGTTCGA
GGAAAACCCCATCAACGCCAGCGGCGTGGACGCCAAGGCCATCCTGTCTGCCAGACTGAGCAAGAGCAGA
CGGCTGGAAAATCTGATCGCCCAGCTGCCCGGCGAGAAGAAGAATGGCCTGTTCGGAAACCTGATTGCCC
TGAGCCTGGGCCTGACCCCCAACTTCAAGAGCAACTTCGACCTGGCCGAGGATGCCAAACTGCAGCTGAG
CAAGGACACCTACGACGACGACCTGGACAACCTGCTGGCCCAGATCGGCGACCAGTACGCCGACCTGTTT
CTGGCCGCCAAGAACCTGTCCGACGCCATCCTGCTGAGCGACATCCTGAGAGTGAACACCGAGATCACCA
AGGCCCCCCTGAGCGCCTCTATGATCAAGAGATACGACGAGCACCACCAGGACCTGACCCTGCTGAAAGC
TCTCGTGCGGCAGCAGCTGCCTGAGAAGTACAAAGAGATTTTCTTCGACCAGAGCAAGAACGGCTACGCC
GGCTACATTGACGGCGGAGCCAGCCAGGAAGAGTTCTACAAGTTCATCAAGCCCATCCTGGAAAAGATGG
ACGGCACCGAGGAACTGCTCGTGAAGCTGAACAGAGAGGACCTGCTGCGGAAGCAGCGGACCTTCGACAA
CGGCAGCATCCCCCACCAGATCCACCTGGGAGAGCTGCACGCCATTCTGCGGCGGCAGGAAGATTTTTAC
CCATTCCTGAAGGACAACCGGGAAAAGATCGAGAAGATCCTGACCTTCCGCATCCCCTACTACGTGGGCC
CTCTGGCCAGGGGAAACAGCAGATTCGCCTGGATGACCAGAAAGAGCGAGGAAACCATCACCCCCTGGAA
CTTCGAGGAAGTGGTGGACAAGGGCGCTTCCGCCCAGAGCTTCATCGAGCGGATGACCAACTTCGATAAG
AACCTGCCCAACGAGAAGGTGCTGCCCAAGCACAGCCTGCTGTACGAGTACTTCACCGTGTATAACGAGC
TGACCAAAGTGAAATACGTGACCGAGGGAATGAGAAAGCCCGCCTTCCTGAGCGGCGAGCAGAAAAAGGC
CATCGTGGACCTGCTGTTCAAGACCAACCGGAAAGTGACCGTGAAGCAGCTGAAAGAGGACTACTTCAAG
AAAATCGAGTGCTTCGACTCCGTGGAAATCTCCGGCGTGGAAGATCGGTTCAACGCCTCCCTGGGCACAT
ACCACGATCTGCTGAAAATTATCAAGGACAAGGACTTCCTGGACAATGAGGAAAACGAGGACATTCTGGA
AGATATCGTGCTGACCCTGACACTGTTTGAGGACAGAGAGATGATCGAGGAACGGCTGAAAACCTATGCC
CACCTGTTCGACGACAAAGTGATGAAGCAGCTGAAGCGGCGGAGATACACCGGCTGGGGCAGGCTGAGCC
GGAAGCTGATCAACGGCATCCGGGACAAGCAGTCCGGCAAGACAATCCTGGATTTCCTGAAGTCCGACGG
CTTCGCCAACAGAAACTTCATGCAGCTGATCCACGACGACAGCCTGACCTTTAAAGAGGACATCCAGAAA
GCCCAGGTGTCCGGCCAGGGCGATAGCCTGCACGAGCACATTGCCAATCTGGCCGGCAGCCCCGCCATTA
AGAAGGGCATCCTGCAGACAGTGAAGGTGGTGGACGAGCTCGTGAAAGTGATGGGCCGGCACAAGCCCGA
GAACATCGTGATCGAAATGGCCAGAGAGAACCAGACCACCCAGAAGGGACAGAAGAACAGCCGCGAGAGA
ATGAAGCGGATCGAAGAGGGCATCAAAGAGCTGGGCAGCCAGATCCTGAAAGAACACCCCGTGGAAAACA
CCCAGCTGCAGAACGAGAAGCTGTACCTGTACTACCTGCAGAATGGGCGGGATATGTACGTGGACCAGGA
ACTGGACATCAACCGGCTGTCCGACTACGATGTGGACCATATCGTGCCTCAGAGCTTTCTGAAGGACGAC
TCCATCGACAACAAGGTGCTGACCAGAAGCGACAAGAACCGGGGCAAGAGCGACAACGTGCCCTCCGAAG
AGGTCGTGAAGAAGATGAAGAACTACTGGCGGCAGCTGCTGAACGCCAAGCTGATTACCCAGAGAAAGTT
CGACAATCTGACCAAGGCCGAGAGAGGCGGCCTGAGCGAACTGGATAAGGCCGGCTTCATCAAGAGACAG
CTGGTGGAAACCCGGCAGATCACAAAGCACGTGGCACAGATCCTGGACTCCCGGATGAACACTAAGTACG
ACGAGAATGACAAGCTGATCCGGGAAGTGAAAGTGATCACCCTGAAGTCCAAGCTGGTGTCCGATTTCCG
GAAGGATTTCCAGTTTTACAAAGTGCGCGAGATCAACAACTACCACCACGCCCACGACGCCTACCTGAAC
GCCGTCGTGGGAACCGCCCTGATCAAAAAGTACCCTAAGCTGGAAAGCGAGTTCGTGTACGGCGACTACA
AGGTGTACGACGTGCGGAAGATGATCGCCAAGAGCGAGCAGGAAATCGGCAAGGCTACCGCCAAGTACTT
CTTCTACAGCAACATCATGAACTTTTTCAAGACCGAGATTACCCTGGCCAACGGCGAGATCCGGAAGCGG
CCTCTGATCGAGACAAACGGCGAAACCGGGGAGATCGTGTGGGATAAGGGCCGGGATTTTGCCACCGTGC
GGAAAGTGCTGAGCATGCCCCAAGTGAATATCGTGAAAAAGACCGAGGTGCAGACAGGCGGCTTCAGCAA
AGAGTCTATCCTGCCCAAGAGGAACAGCGATAAGCTGATCGCCAGAAAGAAGGACTGGGACCCTAAGAAG
TACGGCGGCTTCGACAGCCCCACCGTGGCCTATTCTGTGCTGGTGGTGGCCAAAGTGGAAAAGGGCAAGT
CCAAGAAACTGAAGAGTGTGAAAGAGCTGCTGGGGATCACCATCATGGAAAGAAGCAGCTTCGAGAAGAA
TCCCATCGACTTTCTGGAAGCCAAGGGCTACAAAGAAGTGAAAAAGGACCTGATCATCAAGCTGCCTAAG
TACTCCCTGTTCGAGCTGGAAAACGGCCGGAAGAGAATGCTGGCCTCTGCCGGCGAACTGCAGAAGGGAA
ACGAACTGGCCCTGCCCTCCAAATATGTGAACTTCCTGTACCTGGCCAGCCACTATGAGAAGCTGAAGGG
CTCCCCCGAGGATAATGAGCAGAAACAGCTGTTTGTGGAACAGCACAAGCACTACCTGGACGAGATCATC
GAGCAGATCAGCGAGTTCTCCAAGAGAGTGATCCTGGCCGACGCTAATCTGGACAAAGTGCTGTCCGCCT
ACAACAAGCACCGGGATAAGCCCATCAGAGAGCAGGCCGAGAATATCATCCACCTGTTTACCCTGACCAA
TCTGGGAGCCCCTGCCGCCTTCAAGTACTTTGACACCACCATCGACCGGAAGAGGTACACCAGCACCAAA
GAGGTGCTGGACGCCACCCTGATCCACCAGAGCATCACCGGCCTGTACGAGACACGGATCGACCTGTCTC
AGCTGGGAGGCGACAAAAGGCCGGCGGCCACGAAAAAGGCCGGCCAGGCAAAAAAGAAAAAGGAATTCGG
CAGTGGAGAGGGCAGAGGAAGTCTGCTAACATGCGGTGACGTCGAGGAGAATCCTGGCCCAGTGAGCAAG
GGCGAGGAGCTGTTCACCGGGGTGGTGCCCATCCTGGTCGAGCTGGACGGCGACGTAAACGGCCACAAGT
TCAGCGTGTCCGGCGAGGGCGAGGGCGATGCCACCTACGGCAAGCTGACCCTGAAGTTCATCTGCACCAC
CGGCAAGCTGCCCGTGCCCTGGCCCACCCTCGTGACCACCCTGACCTACGGCGTGCAGTGCTTCAGCCGC
TACCCCGACCACATGAAGCAGCACGACTTCTTCAAGTCCGCCATGCCCGAAGGCTACGTCCAGGAGCGCA
CCATCTTCTTCAAGGACGACGGCAACTACAAGACCCGCGCCGAGGTGAAGTTCGAGGGCGACACCCTGGT
GAACCGCATCGAGCTGAAGGGCATCGACTTCAAGGAGGACGGCAACATCCTGGGGCACAAGCTGGAGTAC
AACTACAACAGCCACAACGTCTATATCATGGCCGACAAGCAGAAGAACGGCATCAAGGTGAACTTCAAGA
TCCGCCACAACATCGAGGACGGCAGCGTGCAGCTCGCCGACCACTACCAGCAGAACACCCCCATCGGCGA
CGGCCCCGTGCTGCTGCCCGACAACCACTACCTGAGCACCCAGTCCGCCCTGAGCAAAGACCCCAACGAG
AAGCGCGATCACATGGTCCTGCTGGAGTTCGTGACCGCCGCCGGGATCACTCTCGGCATGGACGAGCTGT
ACAAGGAATTCTAACTAGAGCTCGCTGATCAGCCTCGACTGTGCCTTCTAGTTGCCAGCCATCTGTTGTT
TGCCCCTCCCCCGTGCCTTCCTTGACCCTGGAAGGTGCCACTCCCACTGTCCTTTCCTAATAAAATGAGG
AAATTGCATCGCATTGTCTGAGTAGGTGTCATTCTATTCTGGGGGGTGGGGTGGGGCAGGACAGCAAGGG
GGAGGATTGGGAAGAGAATAGCAGGCATGCTGGGGAGCGGCCGCAGGAACCCCTAGTGATGGAGTTGGCC
ACTCCCTCTCTGCGCGCTCGCTCGCTCACTGAGGCCGGGCGACCAAAGGTCGCCCGACGCCCGGGCTTTG
CCCGGGCGGCCTCAGTGAGCGAGCGAGCGCGCAGCTGCCTGCAGGGGCGCCTGATGCGGTATTTTCTCCT
TACGCATCTGTGCGGTATTTCACACCGCATA
[142 nt withheld, positions 6752-6893]
C
[141 nt withheld, positions 6895-7035]
CCTTTGACGTTGGAGTCCACGTTCTTT
[37 nt withheld, positions 7063-7099]
ACCCTATCTCGGGCTATTCTTTTGATTTATAAGGGATTTTGCCGATTTCGGCCTATTGGTTAAAAAATGA
GCTGATTTAACAAAAATTTAACGCGAATTTTAACAAAATATTAACGTTTACAATTTTATGGTGCACTCTC
AGTACAATCTGCTCTGATGCCGCATAGTTAAGCCAGCCCCGACACCCGCCAACACCCGCTGACGCGCCCT
GACGGGCTTGTCTGCTCCCGGCATCCGCTTACAGACAAGCTGTGACCGTCTCCGGGAGCTGCATGTGTCA
GAGGTTTTCACCGTCATCACCGAAACGCGCGAGACGAAAGGGCCTCGTGATACGCCTATTTTTATAGGTT
AATGTCATGATAATAATGGTTTCTTAGACGTCAGGTGGCACTTTTCGGGGAAATGTGCGCGGAACCCCTA
TTTGTTTATTTTTCTAAATACATTCAAATATGTATCCGCTCATGAGACAATAACCCTGATAAATGCTTCA
ATAATATTGAAAAAGGAAGAGTATGAGTATTCAACATTTCCGTGTCGCCCTTATTCCCTTTTTTGCGGCA
TTTTGCCTTCCTGTTTTTGCTCACCCAGAAACGCTGGTGAAAGTAAAAGATGCTGAAGATCAGTTGGGTG
CACGAGTGGGTTACATCGAACTGGATCTCAACAGCGGTAAGATCCTTGAGAGTTTTCGCCCCGAAGAACG
TTTTCCAATGATGAGCACTTTTAAAGTTCTGCTATGTGGCGCGGTATTATCCCGTATTGACGCCGGGCAA
GAGCAACTCGGTCGCCGCATACACTATTCTCAGAATGACTTGGTTGAGTACTCACCAGTCACAGAAAAGC
ATCTTACGGATGGCATGACAGTAAGAGAATTATGCAGTGCTGCCATAACCATGAGTGATAACACTGCGGC
CAACTTACTTCTGACAACGATCGGAGGACCGAAGGAGCTAACCGCTTTTTTGCACAACATGGGGGATCAT
GTAACTCGCCTTGATCGTTGGGAACCGGAGCTGAATGAAGCCATACCAAACGACGAGCGTGACACCACGA
TGCCTGTAGCAATGGCAACAACGTTGCGCAAACTATTAACTGGCGAACTACTTACTCTAGCTTCCCGGCA
ACAATTAATAGACTGGATGGAGGCGGATAAAGTTGCAGGACCACTTCTGCGCTCGGCCCTTCCGGCTGGC
TGGTTTATTGCTGATAAATCTGGAGCCGGTGAGCGTGGAAGCCGCGGTATCATTGCAGCACTGGGGCCAG
ATGGTAAGCCCTCCCGTATCGTAGTTATCTACACGACGGGGAGTCAGGCAACTATGGATGAACGAAATAG
ACAGATCGCTGAGATAGGTGCCTCACTGATTAAGCATTGGTAACTGTCAGACCAAGTTTACTCATATATA
CTTTAGATTGATTTAAAACTTCATTTTTAATTTAAAAGGATCTAGGTGAAGATCCTTTTTGATAATCTCA
TGACCAAAATCCCTTAACGTGAGTTTTCGTTCCACTGAGCGTCAGACCCCGTAGAAAAGATCAAAGGATC
TTCTTGAGATCCTTTTTTTCTGCGCGTAATCTGCTGCTTGCAAACAAAAAAACCACCGCTACCAGCGGTG
GTTTGTTTGCCGGATCAAGAGCTACCAACTCTTTTTCCGAAGGTAACTGGCTTCAGCAGAGCGCAGATAC
CAAATACTGTCCTTCTAGTGTAGCCGTAGTTAGGCCACCACTTCAAGAACTCTGTAGCACCGCCTACATA
CCTCGCTCTGCTAATCCTGTTACCAGTGGCTGCTGCCAGTGGCGATAAGTCGTGTCTTACCGGGTTGGAC
TCAAGACGATAGTTACCGGATAAGGCGCAGCGGTCGGGCTGAACGGGGGGTTCGTGCACACAGCCCAGCT
TGGAGCGAACGACCTACACCGAACTGAGATACCTACAGCGTGAGCTATGAGAAAGCGCCACGCTTCCCGA
AGGGAGAAAGGCGGACAGGTATCCGGTAAGCGGCAGGGTCGGAACAGGAGAGCGCACGAGGGAGCTTCCA
GGGGGAAACGCCTGGTATCTTTATAGTCCTGTCGGGTTTCGCCACCTCTGACTTGAGCGTCGATTTTTGT
GATGCTCGTCAGGGGGGCGGAGCCTATGGAAAAACGCCAGCAACGCGGCCTTTTTACGGTTCCTGGCCTT
TTGCTGGCCTTTTGCTCACATGT
