>Addgene plasmid #73532 | pX458-sgRNA_Ago2_4 | addgene partial sequence | sequence record 139762 | hU6-F 5'-GAGGGCCTATTTCCCATGATT-3'
ATTGGAATTAATTTGACTGTAAACACAAAGATATTAGTACAAAATACGTGACGTAGAAAGTAATAATTTC
TTGGGTAGTTTGCAGTTTTAAAATTATGTTTTAAAATGGACTATCATATGCTTACCGTAACTTGAAAGTA
TTTCGATTTCTTGGCTTTATATATCTTGTGGAAAGGACGAAACACCGAGGTTTACCCGACGCGGCCGGTT
TTAGAGCTAGAAATAGCAAGTTAAAATAAGGCTAGTCCGTTATCAACTTGAAAAAGTGGCACCGAGTCGG
TGCTTTTTTGTTTTAGAGCTAGAAATAGCAAGTTAAAATAAGGCTAGTCCGTTTTTAGCGCGTGCGCCAA
TTCTGCAGACAAATGGCTCTAGAGGTACCCGTTACATAACTTACGGTAAATGGCCCGCCTGGCTGACCGC
CCAACGACCCCCGCCCATTGACGTCAATAGTAACGCCAATAGGGACTTTCCATTGACGTCAATGGGTGGA
GTATTTACGGTAAACTGCCCACTTGGCAGTACATCAAGTGTATCATATGCCAAGTACGCCCCCTATTGAC
GTCAATGACGGTAAATGGCCCGCCTGGCATTGTGCCCAGTACATGACCTTATGGGACTTTCCTACTTGGC
AGTACATCTACGTATTAGTCATCGCTATTACCATGGTCGAGGTGAGCCCCACGTTCTGCTTCACTCTCCC
CATCTCCCCCCCCTCCCCACCCCCAATTTTGTATTTATTTATTT
