>Addgene plasmid #73532 | pX458-sgRNA_Ago2_4 | addgene partial sequence | sequence record 139763 | dCas9-F2 5'-CCAAAGAGGTGCTGGACG-3'
CGAGACACGGATCGACCTGTCTCAGCTGGGAGGCGACAAAAGGCCGGCGGCCACGAAAAAGGCCGGCCAG
GCAAAAAAGAAAAAGGAATTCGGCAGTGGAGAGGGCAGAGGAAGTCTGCTAACATGCGGTGACGTCGAGG
AGAATCCTGGCCCAGTGAGCAAGGGCGAGGAGCTGTTCACCGGGGTGGTGCCCATCCTGGTCGAGCTGGA
CGGCGACGTAAACGGCCACAAGTTCAGCGTGTCCGGCGAGGGCGAGGGCGATGCCACCTACGGCAAGCTG
ACCCTGAAGTTCATCTGCACCACCGGCAAGCTGCCCGTGCCCTGGCCCACCCTCGTGACCACCCTGACCT
ACGGCGTGCAGTGCTTCAGCCGCTACCCCGACCACATGAAGCAGCACGACTTCTTCAAGTCCGCCATGCC
CGAAGGCTACGTCCAGGAGCGCACCATCTTCTTCAAGGACGACGGCAACTACAAGACCCGCGCCGAGGTG
AAGTTCGAGGGCGACACCCTGGTGAACCGCATCGAGCTGAAGGGCATCGACTTCAAGGAGGACGGCAACA
TCCTGGGGCACAAGCTGGAGTACAACTACAACAGCCACAACGTCTATATCATGGCCGACAAGCAGAAGAA
CGGCATCAAGGTGAACTTCAAGATCCGCCACAACATCGAGGACGGCAGCGTGCAGCTCGCCGACCACTAC
CAGCAGAACACCCCCATCGGCGACGGCCCCGTGCTGCTGCCCGACAACCACTACCTGAGCACCCAGTCCG
CCCTGAGCA
